Addgene plasmid #200068: U6-sgRNA-GFP
Purpose: For the knock down of GFP with an astrocyte specific mCherry expression
Depositing lab: Baljit Khakh. Depositing organization: University of California, Los Angeles (UCLA). Publication: Crym-positive striatal astrocytes gate perseverative behaviour. Ollivier M, Soto JS, Linker KE, Moye SL, Jami-Alahmadi Y, Jones AE, Divakaruni AS, Kawaguchi R, Wohlschlegel JA, Khakh BS. Nature. 2024 Mar;627(8003):358-366. doi: 10.1038/s41586-024-07138-0. Epub 2024 Feb 28. PubMed 38418885.
Backbone
  Vector backbone: PZac2.1
  Backbone size w/o insert (bp): 3205
  Total vector size (bp): 5622
  Vector type: Mouse Targeting, AAV, CRISPR
Growth in bacteria
  Bacterial resistance: Ampicillin, 100 μg/mL
  Growth temperature: 37°C
  Growth strain: NEB Stable
  Copy number: Low Copy
Gene/Insert
  Gene/Insert name: U6-sgRNA-GFP (alt name: sgRNA-GFP)
  Species: M. musculus (mouse)
  Insert size (bp): 2417
  Promoter: U6, GfaABC1D
  Tag / fusion protein: GfaABC1D-mCherry (C terminal on backbone)
  Cloning method: Restriction Enzyme; 5′ cloning site Bbs1 (destroyed during cloning); 3′ cloning site Bbs1 (destroyed during cloning)
  Sequencing primers: 5′ gctctaggaagatcaagatcagatct; 3′ ctgagctggctctgtgagct
Terms and licenses: Academic/Nonprofit Terms; Industry Terms: Not Available to Industry
How to cite: U6-sgRNA-GFP was a gift from Baljit Khakh (Addgene plasmid # 200068 ; http://n2t.net/addgene:200068 ; RRID:Addgene_200068)
