[The description below was written by a language model from this plasmid's Addgene catalogue record and pLannotate feature annotations shown in this document.]
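Description:
U6-sgRNA-GFP is a 5.6 kb AAV transfer plasmid built on the pZac2.1 backbone, designed for CRISPR-based targeting of GFP together with astrocyte-restricted expression of a red fluorescent marker in mouse. It is propagated in E. coli through a ColE1/pUC-type origin and selected with ampicillin via the β-lactamase gene. An f1 origin and remnants of the lac region (lacI and lacZα fragments, lac promoter and operator) are carried over from the cloning backbone. The payload lies between two AAV2 inverted terminal repeats, which are the cis elements needed for replication and packaging of the intervening DNA into recombinant AAV particles. The recombination-prone ITRs fit with the record's use of a stable cloning strain.

Inside the ITRs there are two expression units. A human U6 RNA polymerase III promoter drives a guide RNA consisting of a short spacer, cloned through BbsI sites that were destroyed in the process, fused to the Streptococcus pyogenes Cas9 scaffold. The annotation software labels the spacer as an mVenus fragment, consistent with a GFP-family target sequence. A second partial scaffold annotation follows immediately downstream. The catalogue lists GfaABC1D, a compact GFAP-derived astrocyte promoter, as the second promoter. It is not annotated in the feature table but presumably occupies the unannotated stretch upstream of the chimeric intron. This unit expresses mCherry and ends with an SV40 polyadenylation signal.

No Cas9 is encoded, so the nuclease must be supplied separately. The stated purpose is knockdown of GFP with astrocyte-specific mCherry labelling of transduced cells. Since GFP is not an endogenous mouse gene, the construct could plausibly serve as a control guide, though the record does not say so.
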