Features (pLannotate 1.2.2; 20 found; start..end, strand, type, name):
    499..591     +  CDS            lacI (fragment): lac repressor; lacI; The lac repressor binds to the lac operator to inhibit transcription in E. coli. This inhibition can be relieved by adding lactose or isopropyl-β-D-thiogalactopyranoside (IPTG).
    604..625     +  protein_bind   CAP binding site: CAP binding activates transcription in the presence of cAMP. E. coli catabolite activator protein
    640..670     +  promoter       lac promoter: promoter for the E. coli lac operon
    678..694     +  protein_bind   lac operator: The lac repressor binds to the lac operator to inhibit transcription in E. coli. This inhibition can be relieved by adding lactose or isopropyl-β-D-thiogalactopyranoside (IPTG). lac repressor encoded by lacI
    755..885     -  repeat_region  AAV2 ITR (fragment): inverted terminal repeat of adeno-associated virus serotype 2 inverted
    945..1176    +  promoter       U6 promoter: RNA polymerase III promoter for human U6 snRNA
   1186..1206    +  CDS            VN155(I152L) (fragment): improved N-terminal fragment of mVenus for use in bimolecular fluorescence complementation (BiFC) (Kodama and Hu, 2010)
   1206..1281    +  misc_RNA       gRNA scaffold: guide RNA scaffold for the Streptococcus pyogenes CRISPR/Cas9 system
   1288..1331    +  misc_RNA       gRNA scaffold (fragment): guide RNA scaffold for the Streptococcus pyogenes CRISPR/Cas9 system
   2177..2309    +  intron         chimeric intron: chimera between introns from human β-globin and immunoglobulin heavy chain genes
   2354..2372    +  promoter       T7 promoter: promoter for bacteriophage T7 RNA polymerase
   2395..3102    +  CDS            mCherry: mCherry is a basic (constitutively fluorescent) red fluorescent protein published in 2004, derived from Discosoma sp.. It is reported to be a very rapidly-maturing monomer with low acid sensitivity.
   3144..3265    -  polyA_signal   SV40 poly(A) signal: SV40 polyadenylation signal
   3288..3356    -  CDS            large T antigen (fragment): large T antigen from SV40 (simian virus 40)
   3427..3557    +  repeat_region  AAV2 ITR (fragment): inverted terminal repeat of adeno-associated virus serotype 2 inverted
   3571..3728    +  CDS            lacZα (fragment): LacZα fragment of β-galactosidase; lacZ fragment
   3733..4161    +  rep_origin     f1 ori (sequence partly withheld): f1 bacteriophage origin of replication; arrow indicates direction of (+) strand synthesis
   4214..4318    +  promoter       AmpR promoter: bla
   4319..5179    +  CDS            AmpR: β-lactamase; bla; confers resistance to ampicillin, carbenicillin, and related antibiotics
   5350..316     +  rep_origin     ori (across the origin): high-copy-number ColE1/pMB1/pBR322/pUC origin of replication
>Addgene plasmid #200068 | U6-sgRNA-GFP | addgene full sequence | sequence record 390982 | Addgene NGS Result
GGACTCAAGACGATAGTTACCGGATAAGGCGCAGCGGTCGGGCTGAACGGGGGGTTCGTGCACACAGCCC
AGCTTGGAGCGAACGACCTACACCGAACTGAGATACCTACAGCGTGAGCTATGAGAAAGCGCCACGCTTC
CCGAAGGGAGAAAGGCGGACAGGTATCCGGTAAGCGGCAGGGTCGGAACAGGAGAGCGCACGAGGGAGCT
TCCAGGGGGAAACGCCTGGTATCTTTATAGTCCTGTCGGGTTTCGCCACCTCTGACTTGAGCGTCGATTT
TTGTGATGCTCGTCAGGGGGGCGGAGCCTATGGAAAAACGCCAGCAACGCGGCCTTTTTACGGTTCCTGG
CCTTTTGCTGGCCTTTTGCTCACATGTTCTTTCCTGCGTTATCCCCTGATTCTGTGGATAACCGTATTAC
CGCCTTTGAGTGAGCTGATACCGCTCGCCGCAGCCGAACGACCGAGCGCAGCGAGTCAGTGAGCGAGGAA
GCGGAAGAGCGCCCAATACGCAAACCGCCTCTCCCCGCGCGTTGGCCGATTCATTAATGCAGCTGGCACG
ACAGGTTTCCCGACTGGAAAGCGGGCAGTGAGCGCAACGCAATTAATGTGAGTTAGCTCACTCATTAGGC
ACCCCAGGCTTTACACTTTATGCTTCCGGCTCGTATGTTGTGTGGAATTGTGAGCGGATAACAATTTCAC
ACAGGAAACAGCTATGACCATGATTACGCCAGATTTAATTAAGGCCTTAATTAGGCTGCGCGCTCGCTCG
CTCACTGAGGCCGCCCGGGCAAAGCCCGGGCGTCGGGCGACCTTTGGTCGCCCGGCCTCAGTGAGCGAGC
GAGCGCGCAGAGAGGGAGTGGCCAACTCCATCACTAGGGGTTCCTTGTAGTTAATGATTAACCCGCCATG
CTACTTATCTACGTAGCCATGCTCTAGGAAGATCTTTCCCATGATTCCTTCATATTTGCATATACGATAC
AAGGCTGTTAGAGAGATAATTGGAATTAATTTGACTGTAAACACAAAGATATTAGTACAAAATACGTGAC
GTAGAAAGTAATAATTTCTTGGGTAGTTTGCAGTTTTAAAATTATGTTTTAAAATGGACTATCATATGCT
TACCGTAACTTGAAAGTATTTCGATTTCTTGGCTTTATATATCTTGTGGAAAGGACGAAACACCGGGGCG
AGGAGCTGTTCACCGGTTTTAGAGCTAGAAATAGCAAGTTAAAATAAGGCTAGTCCGTTATCAACTTGAA
AAAGTGGCACCGAGTCGGTGCTTTTTTGTTTTAGAGCTAGAAATAGCAAGTTAAAATAAGGCTAGTCCGT
TTTTAGCGCGTGCGCCAATTCTGCAGACAAATGGCTCTAGAGGTACCCGTTGATCTAACATATCCTGGTG
TGGAGTAGGGGACGCTGCTCTGACAGAGGCTCGGGGGCCTGAGCTGGCTCTGTGAGCTGGGGAGGAGGCA
GACAGCCAGGCCTTGTCTGCAAGCAGACCTGGCAGCATTGGGCTGGCCGCCCCCCAGGGCCTCCTCTTCA
TGCCCAGTGAATGACTCACCTTGGCACAGACACAATGTTCGGGGTGGGCACAGTGCCTGCTTCCCGCCGC
ACCCCAGCCCCCCTCAAATGCCTTCCGAGAAGCCCATTGAGCAGGGGGCTTGCATTGCACCCCAGCCTGA
CAGCCTGGCATCTTGGGATAAAAGCAGCACAGCCCCCTAGGGGCTGCCCTTGCTGTGTGGCGCCACCGGC
GGTGGAGAACAAGGCTCTATTCAGCCTGTGCCCAGGAAAGGGGATCAGGGGATGCCCAGGCATGGACAGT
GGGTGGCAGGGGGGGAGAGGAGGGCTGTCTGCTTCCCAGAAGTCCAAGGACACAAATGGGTGAGGGGAGA
GCTCTCCCCATAGCTGGGCTGCGGCCCAACCCCACCCCCTCAGGCTATGCCAGGGGGTGTTGCCAGGGGC
ACCCGGGCATCGCCAGTCTAGCCCACTCCTTCATAAAGCCCTCGCATCCCAGGAGCGAGCAGAGCCAGAG
CAGGTTGGAGAGGAGACGCATCACCTCCGCTGCTCGCAAGCTTTATTGCGGTAGTTTATCACAGTTAAAT
TGCTAACGCAGTCAGTGCTTCTGACACAACAGTCTCGAACTTAAGCTGCAGAAGTTGGTCGTGAGGCACT
GGGCAGGTAAGTATCAAGGTTACAAGACAGGTTTAAGGAGACCAATAGAAACTGGGCTTGTCGAGACAGA
GAAAACTCTTGCGTTTCTGATAGGCACCTATTGGTCTTACTGACATCCACTTTGCCTTTCTCTCCACAGG
TGTCCACTCCCAGTTCAATTACAGCTCTTAAGGCTAGAGTACTTAATACGACTCACTATAGGCTAGCCTC
GAGAATTCACCACCATGGTGAGCAAGGGCGAGGAGGATAACATGGCCATCATCAAGGAGTTCATGCGCTT
CAAGGTGCACATGGAGGGCTCCGTGAACGGCCACGAGTTCGAGATCGAGGGCGAGGGCGAGGGCCGCCCC
TACGAGGGCACCCAGACCGCCAAGCTGAAGGTGACCAAGGGTGGCCCCCTGCCCTTCGCCTGGGACATCC
TGTCCCCTCAGTTCATGTACGGCTCCAAGGCCTACGTGAAGCACCCCGCCGACATCCCCGACTACTTGAA
GCTGTCCTTCCCCGAGGGCTTCAAGTGGGAGCGCGTGATGAACTTCGAGGACGGCGGCGTGGTGACCGTG
ACCCAGGACTCCTCCCTGCAGGACGGCGAGTTCATCTACAAGGTGAAGCTGCGCGGCACCAACTTCCCCT
CCGACGGCCCCGTAATGCAGAAGAAAACCATGGGCTGGGAGGCCTCCTCCGAGCGGATGTACCCCGAGGA
CGGCGCCCTGAAGGGCGAGATCAAGCAGAGGCTGAAGCTGAAGGACGGCGGCCACTACGACGCTGAGGTC
AAGACCACCTACAAGGCCAAGAAGCCCGTGCAGCTGCCCGGCGCCTACAACGTCAACATCAAGTTGGACA
TCACCTCCCACAACGAGGACTACACCATCGTGGAACAGTACGAACGCGCCGAGGGCCGCCACTCCACCGG
CGGCATGGACGAGCTGTACAAGTAACTAGAGTCGACCCGGGCGGCCGCTTCGAGCAGACATGATAAGATA
CATTGATGAGTTTGGACAAACCACAACTAGAATGCAGTGAAAAAAATGCTTTATTTGTGAAATTTGTGAT
GCTATTGCTTTATTTGTAACCATTATAAGCTGCAATAAACAAGTTAACAACAACAATTGCATTCATTTTA
TGTTTCAGGTTCAGGGGGAGATGTGGGAGGTTTTTTAAAGCAAGTAAAACCTCTACAAATGTGGTAAAAT
CGATAAGGATCTTCCTAGAGCATGGCTACGTAGATAAGTAGCATGGCGGGTTAATCATTAACTACAAGGA
ACCCCTAGTGATGGAGTTGGCCACTCCCTCTCTGCGCGCTCGCTCGCTCACTGAGGCCGGGCGACCAAAG
GTCGCCCGACGCCCGGGCTTTGCCCGGGCGGCCTCAGTGAGCGAGCGAGCGCGCAGCCTTAATTAACCTA
ATTCACTGGCCGTCGTTTTACAACGTCGTGACTGGGAAAACCCTGGCGTTACCCAACTTAATCGCCTTGC
AGCACATCCCCCTTTCGCCAGCTGGCGTAATAGCGAAGAGGCCCGCACCGATCGCCCTTCCCAACAGTTG
CGCAGCCTGAATGGCGAATGGG
[124 nt withheld, positions 3733-3856]
C
[91 nt withheld, positions 3858-3948]
A
[49 nt withheld, positions 3950-3998]
CCTTTGACGTTGGAGTCCACGTTCTTT
[37 nt withheld, positions 4026-4062]
ACCCTATCTCGGTCTATTCTTTTGATTTATAAGGGATTTTGCCGATTTCGGCCTATTGGTTAAAAAATGA
GCTGATTTAACAAAAATTTAACGCGAATTTTAACAAAATATTAACGCTTACAATTTAGGTGGCACTTTTC
GGGGAAATGTGCGCGGAACCCCTATTTGTTTATTTTTCTAAATACATTCAAATATGTATCCGCTCATGAG
ACAATAACCCTGATAAATGCTTCAATAATATTGAAAAAGGAAGAGTATGAGTATTCAACATTTCCGTGTC
GCCCTTATTCCCTTTTTTGCGGCATTTTGCCTTCCTGTTTTTGCTCACCCAGAAACGCTGGTGAAAGTAA
AAGATGCTGAAGATCAGTTGGGTGCACGAGTGGGTTACATCGAACTGGATCTCAACAGCGGTAAGATCCT
TGAGAGTTTTCGCCCCGAAGAACGTTTTCCAATGATGAGCACTTTTAAAGTTCTGCTATGTGGCGCGGTA
TTATCCCGTATTGACGCCGGGCAAGAGCAACTCGGTCGCCGCATACACTATTCTCAGAATGACTTGGTTG
AGTACTCACCAGTCACAGAAAAGCATCTTACGGATGGCATGACAGTAAGAGAATTATGCAGTGCTGCCAT
AACCATGAGTGATAACACTGCGGCCAACTTACTTCTGACAACGATCGGAGGACCGAAGGAGCTAACCGCT
TTTTTGCACAACATGGGGGATCATGTAACTCGCCTTGATCGTTGGGAACCGGAGCTGAATGAAGCCATAC
CAAACGACGAGCGTGACACCACGATGCCTGTAGCAATGGCAACAACGTTGCGCAAACTATTAACTGGCGA
ACTACTTACTCTAGCTTCCCGGCAACAATTAATAGACTGGATGGAGGCGGATAAAGTTGCAGGACCACTT
CTGCGCTCGGCCCTTCCGGCTGGCTGGTTTATTGCTGATAAATCTGGAGCCGGTGAGCGTGGGTCTCGCG
GTATCATTGCAGCACTGGGGCCAGATGGTAAGCCCTCCCGTATCGTAGTTATCTACACGACGGGGAGTCA
GGCAACTATGGATGAACGAAATAGACAGATCGCTGAGATAGGTGCCTCACTGATTAAGCATTGGTAACTG
TCAGACCAAGTTTACTCATATATACTTTAGATTGATTTAAAACTTCATTTTTAATTTAAAAGGATCTAGG
TGAAGATCCTTTTTGATAATCTCATGACCAAAATCCCTTAACGTGAGTTTTCGTTCCACTGAGCGTCAGA
CCCCGTAGAAAAGATCAAAGGATCTTCTTGAGATCCTTTTTTTCTGCGCGTAATCTGCTGCTTGCAAACA
AAAAAACCACCGCTACCAGCGGTGGTTTGTTTGCCGGATCAAGAGCTACCAACTCTTTTTCCGAAGGTAA
CTGGCTTCAGCAGAGCGCAGATACCAAATACTGTTCTTCTAGTGTAGCCGTAGTTAGGCCACCACTTCAA
GAACTCTGTAGCACCGCCTACATACCTCGCTCTGCTAATCCTGTTACCAGTGGCTGCTGCCAGTGGCGAT
AAGTCGTGTCTTACCGGGTT
